Addgene plasmid #17984: CMV-HA-hTAF5
Depositing lab: Naoko Tanese. Depositing organization: NYU Grossman School of Medicine. Publication: Molecular cloning and analysis of two subunits of the human TFIID complex: hTAFII130 and hTAFII100. Tanese N, Saluja D, Vassallo MF, Chen JL, Admon A. Proc Natl Acad Sci U S A. 1996 Nov 26. 93(24):13611-6. 10.1073/pnas.93.24.13611 PubMed 8942982.
Backbone
  Vector backbone: na
  Backbone size w/o insert (bp): 4700
  Vector type: Mammalian Expression
Growth in bacteria
  Bacterial resistance: Ampicillin, 100 μg/mL
  Growth temperature: 37°C
  Growth strain: DH5alpha
  Copy number: Unknown
Gene/Insert
  Gene/Insert name: TAF5 (alt names: TAF100; hTAFII100)
  Species: H. sapiens (human)
  Insert size (bp): 2500
  GenBank ID: U75309
  Entrez Gene: TAF5 (a.k.a. TAF(II)100, TAF2D, TAFII-100, TAFII100)
  Tag / fusion protein: HA (N terminal on backbone)
  Cloning method: Restriction Enzyme; 5′ cloning site Nde I (not destroyed); 3′ cloning site Xho I (not destroyed)
  Sequencing primers: 5′ CMV-F
Terms and licenses: Academic/Nonprofit Terms; Industry Terms: Not Available to Industry
How to cite: CMV-HA-hTAF5 was a gift from Naoko Tanese (Addgene plasmid # 17984 ; http://n2t.net/addgene:17984 ; RRID:Addgene_17984)
