[The description below was written by a language model from this plasmid's Addgene catalogue record.]
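Description:
CMV-HA-hTAF5 is a mammalian expression plasmid carrying the human TAF5 cDNA, also known as TAF100, hTAFII100 or TAF2D, which encodes a subunit of the general transcription factor TFIID. The backbone is not named in the record; it is listed only as roughly 4.7 kb without insert, and the TAF5 insert adds about 2.5 kb. The plasmid is propagated in E. coli under ampicillin selection. The origin of replication and copy number are not stated, and no mammalian selection marker is recorded.

The coding sequence was placed between NdeI and XhoI sites, both of which remain intact, so the insert can be excised or exchanged. An HA epitope tag supplied by the backbone is fused to the N terminus of TAF5, allowing the expressed protein to be detected or immunoprecipitated with anti-HA antibodies and distinguished from the endogenous protein. The promoter is not listed as a separate field, but the construct name and the use of a CMV forward sequencing primer indicate that expression is driven by the cytomegalovirus immediate-early promoter, a strong constitutive promoter in most mammalian cell lines. The polyadenylation signal and other regulatory elements are not described, and no feature table is available to confirm the layout.

The construct originates from work on the molecular cloning and analysis of human TFIID subunits. It is suited to transient expression of tagged TAF5 in cultured mammalian cells, for example to examine its incorporation into TFIID, its interactions with other TAFs or transcriptional regulators, or its effects on transcription.
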