>Addgene plasmid #17984 | CMV-HA-hTAF5 | addgene partial sequence | sequence record 23858 | CMV-F 5'-CGCAAATGGGCGGTAGGCGTG-3'
NNCANGGGNCATTAGCAGAGCTGTTAGTGACCGTCAGATCGCCTGGAGACGCCATCCACGCTGTTTTGAC
CTCCATAGAAGACACCGGGACCGATCCAGCCTCCGCGGCCGGGAACGGTGCATTGGAACGCGGATTCCCC
GTGCCAAGAGTGACGTAAGTACCGCCTATAGAGTCTATAGGCCCACCCCCTTGGCTTCGTTAGAACGCGG
CTACAATTAATACATAACCTTATGTATCATACACATACGATTTAGGTGACACTATAGAATAACATCCACT
TTGCCTTTCTCTCCACAGGTGTCCACTCCCAGGTCCAACTGCACCTCGGTTCTATCGATTGAATTCCCCG
GGGATCCTCTAGACATACCATGGCCTACCCCTACGATGTGCCCGATTACGCCCCCCATATGTCGACGGTA
TCGATAAGCTTGATATCGAATTCCAAGATGGCGGCGCTGGCGGAGGAGCAGACGGAGGTGGCGGTCAAGC
TAGAGCCTGAGGGACCGCCAACGCTGCTACCTCCGCAGGCGGGGGACGGCGCAGGCGAGGGTAGCGGCGG
CACTACCAACAACGGCCCCAACGGCGGCGGCGGGAACGTTGCGGCGTCGTCGTCCACTGGCGGGGATGGC
GGGACCCCCAAGCCCACGGTGGCTGTCTCCGCCGCTGCCCCGGCGGGGGCGGNCCCGGTGCCCGCCGCTG
CTCCGGGACGCCGGCGCTCCGCATGACCGACAGACTCTACTGGCCTTGN
